Addgene plasmid #83365: ptdTomato.LIC.HXGPRT
Purpose: Plasmid contains LIC cassette upstream of an in-frame copy of tdTomato and HXGPRT selectable marker cassette for endogenous tagging on the gene locus
Depositing lab: Vernon Carruthers. Depositing organization: University of Michigan. Publication: Tagging of endogenous genes in a Toxoplasma gondii strain lacking Ku80. Huynh MH, Carruthers VB. Eukaryot Cell. 2009 Apr;8(4):530-9. doi: 10.1128/EC.00358-08. Epub 2009 Feb 13. PubMed 19218426.
Backbone
  Vector backbone: pKS
  Vector type: Toxoplasma gondii
Growth in bacteria
  Bacterial resistance: Ampicillin, 100 μg/mL
  Growth temperature: 37°C
  Growth strain: DH5alpha
  Copy number: High Copy
Gene/Insert
  Gene/Insert name: tdTomato
  Insert size (bp): 1430
  Tag / fusion protein: tdTomato
Terms and licenses: Academic/Nonprofit Terms; Industry Terms: Not Available to Industry
How to cite: ptdTomato.LIC.HXGPRT was a gift from Vernon Carruthers (Addgene plasmid # 83365 ; http://n2t.net/addgene:83365 ; RRID:Addgene_83365)
