[The description below was written by a language model from this plasmid's Addgene catalogue record and pLannotate feature annotations shown in this document.]
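Description:
ptdTomato.LIC.HXGPRT is a 7.1 kb Toxoplasma gondii endogenous-tagging vector built on a pBluescript-type pKS backbone. In E. coli it is maintained as a high-copy plasmid through a ColE1/pUC origin and selected with ampicillin via the bla (AmpR) gene. The backbone also retains the f1 phage origin, remnants of the lac promoter/operator and lacZα region, fragments of the pBluescript multiple cloning site, and flanking T3 and T7 promoters.

The payload has two parts. The first is a ligation-independent cloning (LIC) cassette placed immediately upstream of an in-frame tdTomato coding sequence of about 1.4 kb. tdTomato is the tandem-dimer red fluorescent derivative of DsRed. It is annotated just downstream of the T3 promoter side of the polylinker, although the LIC site itself is not annotated in the feature table. The second part is a selectable marker cassette encoding the T. gondii hypoxanthine-xanthine-guanine phosphoribosyltransferase (HXGPRT), a purine salvage enzyme commonly used for selection in parasites lacking the endogenous gene. The parasite promoter and untranslated regions that drive HXGPRT, and any 3' sequences following tdTomato, are not identified in the record.

In use, a genomic fragment from the 3' end of a gene of interest, without its stop codon, would be inserted at the LIC site in frame with tdTomato. Homologous integration of the plasmid at the native locus then produces a C-terminal fluorescent fusion expressed under the gene's own regulatory control, and integrants are recovered through the HXGPRT marker. The associated publication describes this approach in a T. gondii strain lacking Ku80, a background that favours homologous over random integration.
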