Features (pLannotate 1.2.2; 16 found; start..end, strand, type, name):
    470..1159    +  CDS            HPRT (sequence withheld): HGXR_TOXGO - Experimental evidence at protein level: Swiss-Prot protein existence level 1. Catalyzes the transfer of a ribosyl phosphate group from 5- phosphoribose 1-diphosphate to the N(9) of hypoxanthine, guanine or xanthine, leading to IMP, GMP and XMP, respectively. Plays a central role in the generation of purine nucleotides through the purine salvage pathway. From Toxoplasma gondii.
   1929..1973    -  misc_feature   MCS (fragment): pBluescript multiple cloning site
   1982..2000    -  promoter       T7 promoter: promoter for bacteriophage T7 RNA polymerase
   2003..2160    +  CDS            lacZα (fragment): LacZα fragment of β-galactosidase; lacZ fragment
   2165..2620    +  rep_origin     f1 ori (sequence partly withheld): f1 bacteriophage origin of replication; arrow indicates direction of (+) strand synthesis
   2646..2750    +  promoter       AmpR promoter: bla
   2751..3611    +  CDS            AmpR: β-lactamase; bla; confers resistance to ampicillin, carbenicillin, and related antibiotics
   3782..4370    +  rep_origin     ori: high-copy-number ColE1/pMB1/pBR322/pUC origin of replication
   4553..4645    +  CDS            lacI (fragment): lac repressor; lacI; The lac repressor binds to the lac operator to inhibit transcription in E. coli. This inhibition can be relieved by adding lactose or isopropyl-β-D-thiogalactopyranoside (IPTG).
   4658..4679    +  protein_bind   CAP binding site: CAP binding activates transcription in the presence of cAMP. E. coli catabolite activator protein
   4694..4724    +  promoter       lac promoter: promoter for the E. coli lac operon
   4732..4748    +  protein_bind   lac operator: The lac repressor binds to the lac operator to inhibit transcription in E. coli. This inhibition can be relieved by adding lactose or isopropyl-β-D-thiogalactopyranoside (IPTG). lac repressor encoded by lacI
   4793..4811    +  promoter       T3 promoter: promoter for bacteriophage T3 RNA polymerase
   4874..6303    +  CDS            tdTomato (fragment): tandem dimeric (pseudo-monomeric) derivative of DsRed (Shaner et al., 2004) mammalian codon-optimized
   7063..7081    -  misc_feature   MCS (fragment): pBluescript multiple cloning site
   7088..9       -  misc_feature   MCS (fragment) (across the origin): pBluescript multiple cloning site
>Addgene plasmid #83365 | ptdTomato.LIC.HXGPRT | depositor full sequence | sequence record 165801 | ptdTomato.LIC.HXGPRT sequence 7103 bps
AAGCTTGATCAGCACGAAACCTTGCATTCAAACCCGCCCGCGGAAGATCCGATCTTGCTGCTGTTCGCAG
TCCCAGTAGCGTCCTGTCGGCCGCGCCGTCTCTGTTGGTGGGCAGCCGCTACACCTGTTATCTGACTGCC
GTGCGCGAAAATGACGCCATTTTTGGGAAAATCGGGGAACTTCATTCTTTAAAAGTATGCGGAGGTTTCC
TTTTTCTTCTGTTCGTTTCTTTTTCTCGGGTTTGATAACCGTGTTCGATGTAAGCACTTTCCGTCTCTCC
TCCGTGCTTTGTTCGACATCGAGACCAGGTGTGCAGATCCTTCGCTTGTCGATCCGGAGACGCGTGTCTC
GTAGAACCTTTTCATTTTACCACACGGCAGTGCGGAGCACTGCTCTGAGTGCAGCAGGGACGGGTGAAGT
TTCGCTTTAGTAGTGCGTTTCTGCTCTACGGGGCGTTGTCAGATCCAAA
[690 nt withheld, positions 470-1159]
TAAACCCTGCATAGCCCACAGAAGCTGCCCGTCTCTCGTTTTCCTCTCTTTTCGGAGGGATCAGGGAGAG
TGCCTCGGGTCGGAGAGAGCTGACGAGGGGGTGCCAGAGACCCCTGTGTCCTTTATCGAAGAAAAGGGAT
GACTCTTCATGTGGCATTTCACACAGTCTCACCTCGCCTTGTTTTCTTTTTGTCAATCAGAACGAAAGCG
AGTTGCGGGTGACGCAGATGTGCGTGTATCCACTCGTGAATGCGTTATCGTTCTGTATGCCGCTAGAGTG
CTGGACTGTTGCTGTCTGCCCACGACAGCAGACAACTTTCCTTCTATGCACTTGCAGGATGGTGCAGCGC
AAACGACGGAGAGAAAGGAGCACCCTCTCAGTTTCCCTACGATGTGCTGTCAGTTTCGACTCTTCACCGC
GAACGATTGGCGATACGTCTCTGTTGACTTGTTAGGCTCCGACCACGAAGCTCCCTTAACTAGATAAGCC
GCGACACCTAAGTGTACACCATTTGCAGATCGATAATCTGCGACCGCTGAATCCGTCCAGATCAGTAAAA
CCGCACCACCTAAGTGTAAACCTTGTTTAGGTCGATAAAATGCTACCAACCCCCACCCACAATCGAGCCT
TGAGCGTTTCTGCGCACGCGTTGGCCTACGTGACTTGCTGATGCCTGCCTCTGGCCATTCATGCCAGTCA
GTGCGCATAAAAATGTGGACACAGTCGGTTGACAAGTGTTCTGGCAGGCTACAGTGACACCGCGGTGGAG
GGGGATCCACTAGTTCTAGAGCGGCCGCCACCGCGGTGGAGCTCCAATTCGCCCTATAGTGAGTCGTATT
ACAATTCACTGGCCGTCGTTTTACAACGTCGTGACTGGGAAAACCCTGGCGTTACCCAACTTAATCGCCT
TGCAGCACATCCCCCCTTCGCCAGCTGGCGTAATAGCGAAGAGGCCCGCACCGATCGCCCTTCCCAACAG
TTGCGTAGCCTGAATGGCGAATGGG
[124 nt withheld, positions 2165-2288]
C
[91 nt withheld, positions 2290-2380]
A
[49 nt withheld, positions 2382-2430]
CCTTTGACGTTGGAGTCCACGTTCTTT
[37 nt withheld, positions 2458-2494]
ACCCTATCTCGGTCTATTCTTTTGATTTATAAGGGATTTTGCCGATTTCGGCCTATTGGTTAAAAAATGA
GCTGATTTAACAAAAATTTAACGCGAATTTTAACAAAATATTAACGTTTACAATTTAGGTGGCACTTTTC
GGGGAAATGTGCGCGGAACCCCTATTTGTTTATTTTTCTAAATACATTCAAATATGTATCCGCTCATGAG
ACAATAACCCTGATAAATGCTTCAATAATATTGAAAAAGGAAGAGTATGAGTATTCAACATTTCCGTGTC
GCCCTTATTCCCTTTTTTGCGGCATTTTGCCTTCCTGTTTTTGCTCACCCAGAAACGCTGGTGAAAGTAA
AAGATGCTGAAGATCAGTTGGGTGCACGAGTGGGTTACATCGAACTGGATCTCAACAGCGGTAAGATCCT
TGAGAGTTTTCGCCCCGAAGAACGTTTTCCAATGATGAGCACTTTTAAAGTTCTGCTATGTGGCGCGGTA
TTATCCCGTATTGACGCCGGGCAAGAGCAACTCGGTCGCCGCATACACTATTCTCAGAATGACTTGGTTG
AGTACTCACCAGTCACAGAAAAGCATCTTACGGATGGCATGACAGTAAGAGAATTATGCAGTGCTGCCAT
AAGCATGAGTGATAACACTGCGGCCAACTTACTTCTGACAACGATCGGAGGACCGAAGGAGCTAACCGCT
TTTTTTCACAACATGGGGGATCATGTAACTCGCCTTGATCGTTGGGAACCGGAGCTGAATGAAGCCATAC
CAAACGACGAGCGTGACACCACGATGCCTGTAGCAATGGCAACAACGTTGCGCAAACTATTAACTGGCGA
ACTACTTACTCTAGCTTCCCGGCAACAATTAATAGACTGGATGGAGGCGGATAAAGTTGCAGGACCACTT
CTGCGCTCGGCCCTTCCGGCTGGCTGGTTTATTGCTGATAAATCTGGAGCCGGTGAGCGTGGGTCTCGCG
GTATCATTGCAGCACTGGGGCCAGATGGTAAGCCCTCCCGTATCGTAGTTATCTACACGACGGGCAGTCA
GGCAACTATGGATGAACGAAATAGACAGATCGCTGAGATAGGTGCCTCACTGATTAAGCATTGGTAACTG
TCAGACCAAGTTTACTCATATATACTTTAGATTGATTTAAAACTTCATTTTTAATTTAAAAGGATCTAGG
TGAAGATCCTTTTTGATAATCTCATGACCAAAATCCCTTAACGTGAGTTTTCGTTCCACTGAGCGTCAGA
CCCCGTAGAAAAGATCAAAGGATCTTCTTGAGATCCTTTTTTTCTGCGCGTAATCTGCTGCTTGCAAACA
AAAAAACCACCGCTACCAGCGGTGGTTTGTTTGCCGGATCAAGAGCTACCAACTCTTTTTCCGAAGGTAA
CTGGCTTCAGCAGAGCGCAGATACCAAATACTGTCCTTCTAGTGTAGCCGTAGTTAGGCCACCACTTCAA
GAACTCTGTAGCACCGCCTACATACCTCGCTCTGCTAATCCTGTTACCAGTGGCTGCTGCCAGTGGCGAT
AAGTCGTGTCTTACCGGGTTGGACTCAAGACGATAGTTACCGGATAAGGCGCAGCGGTCGGGCTGAACGG
GGGGTTCGTGCACACAGCCCAGCTTGGAGCGAACGACCTACACCGAACTGAGATACCTACAGCGTGAGCA
TTGAGAAAGCGCCACGCTTCCCGAAGGGAGAAAGGCGGACAGGTATCCGGTAAGCGGCAGGGTCGGAACA
GGAGAGCGCACGAGGGAGCTTCCAGGGGGGAACGCCTGGTATCTTTATAGTCCTGTCGGGTTTCGCCACC
TCTGACTTGAGCGTCGATTTTTGTGATGCTCGTCAGGGGGGCCGAGCCTATGGAAAAACGCCAGCAACGC
GGCCTTTTTACGGTTCCTGGCCTTTTGCTGGCCTTTTGCTCACATGTTCTTTCCTGCGTTATCCCCTGAT
TCTGTGGATAACCGTATTACCGCCTTTGAGTGAGCTGATACCGCTCGCCGCAGCCGAACGACCGAGCGCA
GCGAGTCAGTGAGCGAGGAAGCGGAAGAGCGCCCAATACGCAAACCGCCTCTCCCCGCGCGTTGGCCGAT
TCATTAATGCAGCTGGCACGACAGGTTTCCCGACTGGAAAGCGGGCAGTGAGCGCAACGCAATTAATGTG
AGTTACCTCACTCATTAGGCACCCCAGGCTTTACACTTTATGCTTCCGGCTCCTATGTTGTGTGGAATTG
TGAGCGGATAACAATTTCACACAGGAAACAGCTATGACCATGATTACGCCAAGCTCGGAATTAACCCTCA
CTAAAGGGAACAAAAGCTGGTACCCTGTACTTCCAATCCAATTTAATTAAAATTGGAAGTGGAGGACGGA
TGGTGAGCAAGGGCGAGGAGGTCATCAAAGAGTTCATGCGCTTCAAGGTGCGCATGGAGGGCTCCATGAA
CGACCACGAGTTCGAGATCGAGGGCGAGGGCGAGGGCCGCCCCTACGAGGGCACCCAGACCGCCAAGCTG
AAGGTGACCAAGGGCGGCCCCCTGCCCTTCGCCTGGGACATCCTGTCCCCCCAGTTCATGTACGGCTCCA
AGGCGTACGTGAAGCACCCCGCCGACATCCCCGATTACAAGAAGCTGTCCTTCCCCGAGGGCTTCAAGTG
GGAGCGCGTGATGAACTTCGAGGACGGCGGTCTGGTGACCGTGACCCAGGACTCCTCCCTGCAGGACGGC
ACGCTGATCTACAAGGTGAAGATGCGCGGCACCAACTTCCCCCCCGACGGCCCCGTAATGCAGAAGAAGA
CCATGGGCTGGGAGGCCTCCACCGAGCGCCTGTACCCCCGCGACGGCGTGCTGAAGGGCGAGATCCACCA
GGCCCTGAAGCTGAAGGACGGCGGCCACTACCTGGTGGAGTTCAAGACCATCTACATGGCCAAGAAGCCC
GTGCAACTGCCCGGCTACTACTACGTGGACACCAAGCTGGACATCACCTCCCACAACGAGGACTACACCA
TCGTGGAACAGTACGAGCGCTCCGAGGGCCGCCACCACCTGTTCCTGGGGCATGGCACCGGCAGCACCGG
CAGCGGCAGCTCCGGCACCGCCTCCTCCGAGGACAACAACATGGCCGTCATCAAAGAGTTCATGCGCTTC
AAGGTGCGCATGGAGGGCTCCATGAACGGCCACGAGTTCGAGATCGAGGGCGAGGGCGAGGGCCGCCCCT
ACGAGGGCACCCAGACCGCCAAGCTGAAGGTGACCAAGGGCGGCCCCCTGCCCTTCGCCTGGGACATCCT
GTCCCCCCAGTTCATGTACGGCTCCAAGGCGTACGTGAAGCACCCCGCCGACATCCCCGATTACAAGAAG
CTGTCCTTCCCCGAGGGCTTCAAGTGGGAGCGCGTGATGAACTTCGAGGACGGCGGTCTGGTGACCGTGA
CCCAGGACTCCTCCCTGCAGGACGGCACGCTGATCTACAAGGTGAAGATGCGCGGCACCAACTTCCCCCC
CGACGGCCCCGTAATGCAGAAGAAGACCATGGGCTGGGAGGCCTCCACCGAGCGCCTGTACCCCCGCGAC
GGCGTGCTGAAGGGCGAGATCCACCAGGCCCTGAAGCTGAAGGACGGCGGCCACTACCTGGTGGAGTTCA
AGACCATCTACATGGCCAAGAAGCCCGTGCAACTGCCCGGCTACTACTACGTGGACACCAAGCTGGACAT
CACCTCCCACAACGAGGACTACACCATCGTGGAACAGTACGAGCGCTCCGAGGGCCGCCACCACCTGTTC
CTGTACGGCATGGACGAGCTGTACAAGTAAGGCGCGCCAGAAGCTGCCCGTCTCTCGTTTTCCTCTCTTT
TCGGAGGGATCAGGGAGAGTGCCTCGGGTCGGAGAGAGCTGACGAGGGGGTGCCAGAGACCCCTGTGTCC
TTTATCGAAGAAAAGGGATGACTCTTCATGTGGCATTTCACACAGTCTCACCTCGCCTTGTTTTCTTTTT
GTCAATCAGAACGAAAGCGAGTTGCGGGTGACGCAGATGTGCGTGTATCCACTCGTGAATGCGTTATCGT
TCTGTATGCCGCTAGAGTGCTGGACTGTTGCTGTCTGCCCACGACAGCAGACAACTTTCCTTCTATGCAC
TTGCAGGATGGTGCAGCGCAAACGACGGAGAGAAAGGAGCACCCTCTCAGTTTCCCTACGATGTGCTGTC
AGTTTCGACTCTTCACCGCGAACGATTGGCGATACGTCTCTGTTGACTTGTTAGGCTCCGACCACGAAGC
TCCCTTAACTAGATAAGCCGCGACACCTAAGTGTACACCATTTGCAGATCGATAATCTGCGACCGCTGAA
TCCGTCCAGATCAGTAAAACCGCACCACCTAAGTGTAAACCTTGTTTAGGTCGATAAAATGCTACCAACC
CCCACCCACAATCGAGCCTTGAGCGTTTCTGCGCACGCGTTGGCCTACGTGACTTGCTGATGCCTGCCTC
TGGCCATTCATGCCAGTCAGTGCGCATAAAAATGTGGACACAGTCGGTTGACAAGTGTTCTGGCAGGCTA
CAGTGACACCGCGGTGGAGGGGGATCCACTAGTTCTACTCGAGGGTCGACGGTATCGAT
