>Addgene plasmid #83365 | ptdTomato.LIC.HXGPRT | addgene partial sequence | sequence record 160527 | M13-Rev 5'-CAGGAAACAGCTATGACC-3'
AATTAACCCTCACTAAAGGGAACAAAAGCTGGTACCCTGTACTTCCAATCCAATTTAATTAAAATTGGAA
GTGGAGGACGGATGGTGAGCAAGGGCGAGGAGGTCATCAAAGAGTTCATGCGCTTCAAGGTGCGCATGGA
GGGCTCCATGAACGACCACGAGTTCGAGATCGAGGGCGAGGGCGAGGGCCGCCCCTACGAGGGCACCCAG
ACCGCCAAGCTGAAGGTGACCAAGGGCGGCCCCCTGCCCTTCGCCTGGGACATCCTGTCCCCCCAGTTCA
TGTACGGCTCCAAGGCGTACGTGAAGCACCCCGCCGACATCCCCGATTACAAGAAGCTGTCCTTCCCCGA
GGGCTTCAAGTGGGAGCGCGTGATGAACTTCGAGGACGGCGGTCTGGTGACCGTGACCCAGGACTCCTCC
CTGCAGGACGGCACGCTGATCTACAAGGTGAAGATGCGCGGCACCAACTTCCCCCCCGACGGCCCCGTAA
TGCAGAAGAAGACCATGGGCTGGGAGGCCTCCACCGAGCGCCTGTACCCCCGCGACGGCGTGCTGAAGGG
CGAGATCCACCAGGCCCTGAAGCTGAAGGACGGCGGCCACTACCTGGTGGAGTTCAAGACCATCTACATG
GCCAAGAAGCCCGTGCAACTGCCCGGCTACTACTACGTGGACACCAAGCTGGACATCACCTCCCACAACG
AGGACTACACCATCGTGGAACAGTACGAGCGCTCCGAGGGCCGCCACCACCTGTTCCTGGGGCATGGCAC
CGGCAGCACCGGCAGCGGCAGCTCCGGCACCGCCTCCTCCGAGGACAACAACATGGCCGTCATCAAAGAG
TTCATGCGCTTCAAGGTGCGCATGGAGGGCTCCATGAACGGCCACGAGTTCGAGATCC
