>Addgene plasmid #83365 | ptdTomato.LIC.HXGPRT | addgene partial sequence | sequence record 160528 | tdTomato-Fwd 5'-ctgttcctgtacggcatgg-3'
AGCTGCCCGTCTCTCGTTTTCCTCTCTTTTCGGAGGGATCAGGGAGAGTGCCTCGGGTCGGAGAGAGCTG
ACGAGGGGGTGCCAGAGACCCCTGTGTCCTTTATCGAAGAAAAGGGATGACTCTTCATGTGGCATTTCAC
ACAGTCTCACCTCGCCTTGTTTTCTTTTTGTCAATCAGAACGAAAGCGAGTTGCGGGTGACGCAGATGTG
CGTGTATCCACTCGTGAATGCGTTATCGTTCTGTATGCCGCTAGAGTGCTGGACTGTTGCTGTCTGCCCA
CGACAGCAGACAACTTTCCTTCTATGCACTTGCAGGATGGTGCAGCGCAAACGACGGAGAGAAAGGAGCA
CCCTCTCAGTTTCCCTACGATGTGCTGTCAGTTTCGACTCTTCACCGCGAACGATTGGCGATACGTCTCT
GTTGACTTGTTAGGCTCCGACCACGAAGCTCCCTTAACTAGATAAGCCGCGACACCTAAGTGTACACCAT
TTGCAGATCGATAATCTGCGACCGCTGAATCCGTCCAGATCAGTAAAACCGCACCACCTAAGTGTAAACC
TTGTTTAGGTCGATAAAATGCTACCAACCCCCACCCACAATCGAGCCTTGAGCGTTTCTGCGCACGCGTT
GGCCTACGTGACTTGCTGATGCCTGCCTCTGGCCATTCATGCCAGTCAGTGCGCATAAAAATGTGGACAC
AGTCGGTTGACAAGTGTTCTGGCAGGCTACAGTGACACCGCGGTGGAGGGGGATCCACTAGTTCTACTCG
AGGGTCGACGGTATCGATAAGCTTGATCAGCACGAAACCTTGCATTCAAACCCGCCCGCGGAAGATCCGA
TCTTGCTGCTGTTCGCAGTCCCAGTAGCGTCCTGTCGGCCGCGCCGTCTCTGTTGGTGGGCAGCCGCTAC
ACCTGTTATCTGACTGCCGTGCGC
