>Addgene plasmid #83365 | ptdTomato.LIC.HXGPRT | addgene partial sequence | sequence record 160530 | pBluescript-SK 5'-tctagaactagtggatc-3'
CTGCCAGAACACTTGTCAACCGACTGTGTCCACATTTTTATGCGCACTGACTGGCATGAATGGCCAGAGG
CAGGCATCAGCAAGTCACGTAGGCCAACGCGTGCGCAGAAACGCTCAAGGCTCGATTGTGGGTGGGGGTT
GGTAGCATTTTATCGACCTAAACAAGGTTTACACTTAGGTGGTGCGGTTTTACTGATCTGGACGGATTCA
GCGGTCGCAGATTATCGATCTGCAAATGGTGTACACTTAGGTGTCGCGGCTTATCTAGTTAAGGGAGCTT
CGTGGTCGGAGCCTAACAAGTCAACAGAGACGTATCGCCAATCGTTCGCGGTGAAGAGTCGAAACTGACA
GCACATCGTAGGGAAACTGAGAGGGTGCTCCTTTCTCTCCGTCGTTTGCGCTGCACCATCCTGCAAGTGC
ATAGAAGGAAAGTTGTCTGCTGTCGTGGGCAGACAGCAACAGTCCAGCACTCTAGCGGCATACAGAACGA
TAACGCATTCACGAGTGGATACACGCACATCTGCGTCACCCGCAACTCGCTTTCGTTCTGATTGACAAAA
AGAAAACAAGGCGAGGTGAGACTGTGTGAAATGCCACATGAAGAGTCATCCCTTTTCTTCGATAAAGGAC
ACAGGGGTCTCTGGCACCCCCTCGTCAGCTCTCTCCGACCCGAGGCACTCTCCCTGATCCCTCCGAAAAG
AGAGGAAAACGAGAGACGGGCAGCTTCTGGCGCGCCTTACTTGTACAGCTCGTCCATGCCGTACAGGAAC
AGGTGGTGGCGGCCCTCGGAGCGCTCGTACTGTTCCACGATGGTGTAGTCCTCGTTGTGGGAGGTGATGT
CCAGCTTGGTGTCCACGTAGTAGTAGCCGGGCAGTTGCACGGGCTTCTTGGCCATGTAGATGGTCTTGAA
CTCCACCAGGTAGTGGCCGCCGTCCTTCAGCTTCAGGGCCTGGTGGATCTCGCCCTTCAGCACGCCGTCG
CGGGGGTACAGGCGCTCGGTGGAGGCCTCCCA
