>Addgene plasmid #83365 | ptdTomato.LIC.HXGPRT | addgene partial sequence | sequence record 161303 | T7 5'-TAATACGACTCACTATAGGG-3'
GCGGCCGCTCTAGAACTAGTGGATCCCCCTCCACCGCGGTGTCACTGTAGCCTGCCAGAACACTTGTCAA
CCGACTGTGTCCACATTTTTATGCGCACTGACTGGCATGAATGGCCAGAGGCAGGCATCAGCAAGTCACG
TAGGCCAACGCGTGCGCAGAAACGCTCAAGGCTCGATTGTGGGTGGGGGTTGGTAGCATTTTATCGACCT
AAACAAGGTTTACACTTAGGTGGTGCGGTTTTACTGATCTGGACGGATTCAGCGGTCGCAGATTATCGAT
CTGCAAATGGTGTACACTTAGGTGTCGCGGCTTATCTAGTTAAGGGAGCTTCGTGGTCGGAGCCTAACAA
GTCAACAGAGACGTATCGCCAATCGTTCGCGGTGAAGAGTCGAAACTGACAGCACATCGTAGGGAAACTG
AGAGGGTGCTCCTTTCTCTCCGTCGTTTGCGCTGCACCATCCTGCAAGTGCATAGAAGGAAAGTTGTCTG
CTGTCGTGGGCAGACAGCAACAGTCCAGCACTCTAGCGGCATACAGAACGATAACGCATTCACGAGTGGA
TACACGCACATCTGCGTCACCCGCAACTCGCTTTCGTTCTGATTGACAAAAAGAAAACAAGGCGAGGTGA
GACTGTGTGAAATGCCACATGAAGAGTCATCCCTTTTCTTCGATAAAGGACACAGGGGTCTCTGGCACCC
CCTCGTCAGCTCTCTCCGACCCGAGGCACTCTCCCTGATCCCTCCGAAAAGAGAGGAAAACGAGAGACGG
GCAGCTTCTGTGGGCTATGCAGGGTTTA
[117 nt withheld, positions 799-915]
